Addgene plasmid #35955: pBR.DT-A
Depositing lab: Jacqueline Lees. Depositing organization: Massachusetts Institute of Technology. Publication: E2f3a and E2f3b make overlapping but different contributions to total E2f3 activity. Danielian PS, Friesenhahn LB, Faust AM, West JC, Caron AM, Bronson RT, Lees JA. Oncogene. 2008 Nov 20;27(51):6561-70. Epub 2008 Jul 28. 10.1038/onc.2008.253 PubMed 18663357.
Backbone
  Vector backbone: pBR322
  Backbone manufacturer: New England Biolabs
  Backbone size w/o insert (bp): 4300
  Vector type: BAC recombineering
  Selectable markers: diphtheria toxin A
Growth in bacteria
  Bacterial resistance: Ampicillin, 100 μg/mL
  Growth temperature: 37°C
  Growth strain: DH5alpha
  Copy number: Low Copy
Gene/Insert
  Gene/Insert name: diphtheria toxin A (alt name: DT-A)
  Promoter: PGK
  Cloning method: Restriction Enzyme; 5′ cloning site BssHII/StyI -> Resulting site can be cut with BssHII (not destroyed); 3′ cloning site BssHII/EcoRV (destroyed during cloning)
  Sequencing primers: 5′ mPGK_F_primer; 3′ BGH rev
Resource information
  A portion of this plasmid was derived from a plasmid made by: Part of the sequence (the polylinker and the DT A cassette) was derived from Addgene plasmid# 19030 from Tyler Jacks lab.
Terms and licenses: Academic/Nonprofit Terms; Industry Terms: Not Available to Industry
Depositor comments: This plasmid can be used for gap-repair mediated recovery of DNA sequences from BACs using recombineering technology and for gene targeting. It contains a eukaryotic diphtheria toxin A expression cassette driven by the PGK promoter and a modified polylinker cloned into the low copy number plasmid pBR322. There are 8-base pair restriction enzyme sites for PacI, PmeI and SfiI in the polylinker. The depositing lab has used these sequences as the homology sequences for amplifying the plasmid for gap repair: 5' CGATACCGTCGACCTCGAGG 3' 5' GCTTGATATCGAATTCTACC 3'
How to cite: pBR.DT-A was a gift from Jacqueline Lees (Addgene plasmid # 35955 ; http://n2t.net/addgene:35955 ; RRID:Addgene_35955)
