[The description below was written by a language model from this plasmid's Addgene catalogue record and pLannotate feature annotations shown in this document.]
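Description:
pBR.DT-A is a low-copy bacterial plasmid built on pBR322 that serves as a retrieval and targeting-vector backbone for BAC recombineering and mouse gene targeting. It is about 5 kb and is propagated in E. coli under ampicillin selection (AmpR with its bla promoter). Replication depends on the pBR322-type ColE1/pMB1 origin. The backbone's rop gene and bom region are retained, and rop keeps copy number low, which helps when large genomic fragments are carried. Insertion of the cassette disrupted the tetracycline resistance gene, so only the tet promoter and a short TcR fragment remain and tetracycline cannot be expected to work as a marker.

The payload is a eukaryotic negative-selection cassette, derived with the polylinker from an earlier targeting plasmid. The mouse PGK promoter drives the diphtheria toxin A fragment coding sequence. Downstream lie an SV40 small t antigen fragment with its intron and a bovine growth hormone polyadenylation signal. The cassette lies in reverse orientation in the annotated sequence and is flanked by pBluescript-derived polylinker fragments with T7 and T3 promoters. The depositor states that the modified polylinker contains the 8-bp sites PacI, PmeI and SfiI.

In practice, the plasmid is amplified with primers carrying homology arms, and the linear product captures a chosen genomic region from a BAC by gap repair. The recovered plasmid can then be elaborated into a gene-targeting construct. In mammalian cells, random integrants tend to retain and express DT-A and are killed, whereas homologous recombinants lose the toxin cassette, so correctly targeted clones are enriched.
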