Features (pLannotate 1.2.2; 18 found; start..end, strand, type, name):
     10..38      +  promoter       tet promoter: E. coli promoter for tetracycline efflux protein gene
     86..187     +  CDS            TcR (fragment): tetracycline efflux protein; tet; confers resistance to tetracycline
    194..212     +  promoter       T7 promoter: promoter for bacteriophage T7 RNA polymerase
    221..250     +  misc_feature   MCS (fragment): pBluescript multiple cloning site
    377..398     -  promoter       SV40 promoter (fragment): SV40 enhancer and early promoter
    402..626     -  polyA_signal   bGH poly(A) signal: bovine growth hormone polyadenylation signal
    700..765     -  intron         small t intron: SV40 (simian virus 40) small t antigen intron
    767..839     -  CDS            small t antigen (fragment): SV40 (simian virus 40) small t antigen
    842..1414    -  CDS            DTA: diphtheria toxin fragment A; Corynebacterium diphtheriae tox
   1441..1940    -  promoter       PGK promoter: mouse phosphoglycerate kinase 1 promoter
   1945..1998    +  misc_feature   MCS (fragment): pBluescript multiple cloning site
   2011..2029    -  promoter       T3 promoter: promoter for bacteriophage T3 RNA polymerase
   2183..2563    -  CDS            YPB1_ECOLX: Protein predicted: Swiss-Prot protein existence level 4. From Escherichia coli.
   2580..2771    +  CDS            rop: Rop protein, which maintains plasmids at low copy number; rop
   2873..3013    +  misc_feature   bom: basis of mobility region from pBR322
   3199..3787    -  rep_origin     ori: high-copy-number ColE1/pMB1/pBR322/pUC origin of replication
   3958..4818    -  CDS            AmpR: β-lactamase; bla; confers resistance to ampicillin, carbenicillin, and related antibiotics
   4819..4923    -  promoter       AmpR promoter: bla
>Addgene plasmid #35955 | pBR.DT-A | depositor full sequence | sequence record 44287 | pBR.DT-A sequence 5026 bps
TTCTCATGTTTGACAGCTTATCATCGATAAGCTTTAATGCGGTAGTTTATCACAGTTAAATTGCTAACGC
AGTCAGGCACCGTGTATGAAATCTAACAATGCGCTCATCGTCATCCTCGGCACCGTCACCCTGGATGCTG
TAGGCATAGGCTTGGTTATGCCGGTACTGCCGGGCCTCTTGCGGGATCGCGCGTAATACGACTCACTATA
GGGCGAATTGGAGCTCCACCGCGGTGGCGGCCGCTCTAGAGGCCGCAATGGCCTTAATTAAGTTTAAACG
GCCGACTTGGCCGGCCGGCCTCTAGAGGCCCAATGGCCTTAATTAAGTTTAAACGGCCGACTTGGCCGGC
CGGCCTCTAGATGCATGCTCGAGCCCCAGCTGGTTCTTTCCGCCTCAGAAGCCATAGAGCCCACCGCATC
CCCAGCATGCCTGCTATTGTCTTCCCAATCCTCCCCCTTGCTGTCCTGCCCCACCCCACCCCCCAGAATA
GAATGACACCTACTCAGACAATGCGATGCAATTTCCTCATTTTATTAGGAAAGGACAGTGGGAGTGGCAC
CTTCCAGGGTCAAGGAAGGCACGGGGGAGGGGCAAACAACAGATGGCTGGCAACTAGAAGGCACAGTCGA
GGCTGATCAGCGAGCTCTAGGATCTGCATTCCACCACTGCTCCCATTCATCAGTTCCATAGGTTGGAATC
TAAAATACACAAACAATTAGAATCAGTAGTTTAACACATTATACACTTAAAAATTTTATATTTACCTTAG
AGCTTTAAATCTCTGTAGGTAGTTTGTCCAATTATGTCACACCACAGAAGTAAGGTTCCTTCACAAAGAG
ATCGCCTGACACGATTTCCTGCACAGGCTTGAGCCATATACTCATACATCGCATCTTGGCCACGTTTTCC
ACGGGTTTCAAAATTAATCTCAAGTTCTACGCTTAACGCTTTCGCCTGTTCCCAGTTATTAATATATTCA
ACGCTAGAACTCCCCTCAGCGAAGGGAAGGCTGAGCACTACACGCGAAGCACCATCACCGAACCTTTTGA
TAAACTCTTCCGTTCCGACTTGCTCCATCAACGGTTCAGTGAGACTTAAACCTAACTCTTTCTTAATAGT
TTCGGCATTATCCACTTTTAGTGCGAGAACTTTCGTCAGTCCTGGATACGTCACTTTGACCACGCCTCCA
GCTTTTCCAGAGAGCGGGTTTTCATTATCTACAGAGTATCCCGCAGCGTCGTATTTATTGTCGGTACTAT
AAAACCCTTTCCAATCATCGTCATAATTTCCTTGTGTACCAGATTTTGGCTTTTGTATACCTTTTTGAAT
GGAATCTACATAACCAGGTTTAGTCCCGTGGTACGAAGAAAAGTTTTCCATCACAAAAGATTTAGAAGAA
TCAACAACATCATCAGGATCCATGGCGAGGACCTGCAGGTCGAAAGGCCCGGAGATGAGGAAGAGGAGAA
CAGCGCGGCAGACGTGCGCTTTTGAAGCGTGCAGAATGCCGGGCCTCCGGAGGACCTTCGGGCGCCCGCC
CCGCCCCTGAGCCCGCCCCTGAGCCCGCCCCCGGACCCACCCCTTCCCAGCCTCTGAGCCCAGAAAGCGA
AGGAGCAAAGCTGCTATTGGCCGCTGCCCCAAAGGCCTACCCGCTTCCATTGCTCAGCGGTGCTGTCCAT
CTGCACGAGACTAGTGAGACGTGCTACTTCCATTTGTCACGTCCTGCACGACGCGAGCTGCGGGGCGGGG
GGGAACTTCCTGACTAGGGGAGGAGTAGAAGGTGGCGCGAAGGGGCCACCAAAGAACGGAGCCGGTTGGC
GCCTACCGGTGGATGTGGAATGTGTGCGAGGCCAGAGGCCACTTGTGTAGCGCCAAGTGCCCAGCGGGGC
TGCTAAAGCGCATGCTCCAGACTGCCTTGGGAAAAGCGCCTCCCCTACCCGGTAGAATTCGATATCAAGC
TTATCGATACCGTCGACCTCGAGGGGGGGCCCGGTACCCAGCTTTTGTTCCCTTTAGTGAGGGTTAATTG
CGCGCTTGGCAGAACATATCCATCGCGTCCGCCATCTCCAGCAGCCGCACGCGGCGCATCTCGGGCAGCG
TTGGGTCCTGGCCACGGGTGCGCATGATCGTGCTCCTGTCGTTGAGGACCCGGCTAGGCTGGCGGGGTTG
CCTTACTGGTTAGCAGAATGAATCACCGATACGCGAGCGAACGTGAAGCGACTGCTGCTGCAAAACGTCT
GCGACCTGAGCAACAACATGAATGGTCTTCGGTTTCCGTGTTTCGTAAAGTCTGGAAACGCGGAAGTCAG
CGCCCTGCACCATTATGTTCCGGATCTGCATCGCAGGATGCTGCTGGCTACCCTGTGGAACACCTACATC
TGTATTAACGAAGCGCTGGCATTGACCCTGAGTGATTTTTCTCTGGTCCCGCCGCATCCATACCGCCAGT
TGTTTACCCTCACAACGTTCCAGTAACCGGGCATGTTCATCATCAGTAACCCGTATCGTGAGCATCCTCT
CTCGTTTCATCGGTATCATTACCCCCATGAACAGAAATCCCCCTTACACGGAGGCATCAGTGACCAAACA
GGAAAAAACCGCCCTTAACATGGCCCGCTTTATCAGAAGCCAGACATTAACGCTTCTGGAGAAACTCAAC
GAGCTGGACGCGGATGAACAGGCAGACATCTGTGAATCGCTTCACGACCACGCTGATGAGCTTTACCGCA
GCTGCCTCGCGCGTTTCGGTGATGACGGTGAAAACCTCTGACACATGCAGCTCCCGGAGACGGTCACAGC
TTGTCTGTAAGCGGATGCCGGGAGCAGACAAGCCCGTCAGGGCGCGTCAGCGGGTGTTGGCGGGTGTCGG
GGCGCAGCCATGACCCAGTCACGTAGCGATAGCGGAGTGTATACTGGCTTAACTATGCGGCATCAGAGCA
GATTGTACTGAGAGTGCACCATATGCGGTGTGAAATACCGCACAGATGCGTAAGGAGAAAATACCGCATC
AGGCGCTCTTCCGCTTCCTCGCTCACTGACTCGCTGCGCTCGGTCGTTCGGCTGCGGCGAGCGGTATCAG
CTCACTCAAAGGCGGTAATACGGTTATCCACAGAATCAGGGGATAACGCAGGAAAGAACATGTGAGCAAA
AGGCCAGCAAAAGGCCAGGAACCGTAAAAAGGCCGCGTTGCTGGCGTTTTTCCATAGGCTCCGCCCCCCT
GACGAGCATCACAAAAATCGACGCTCAAGTCAGAGGTGGCGAAACCCGACAGGACTATAAAGATACCAGG
CGTTTCCCCCTGGAAGCTCCCTCGTGCGCTCTCCTGTTCCGACCCTGCCGCTTACCGGATACCTGTCCGC
CTTTCTCCCTTCGGGAAGCGTGGCGCTTTCTCATAGCTCACGCTGTAGGTATCTCAGTTCGGTGTAGGTC
GTTCGCTCCAAGCTGGGCTGTGTGCACGAACCCCCCGTTCAGCCCGACCGCTGCGCCTTATCCGGTAACT
ATCGTCTTGAGTCCAACCCGGTAAGACACGACTTATCGCCACTGGCAGCAGCCACTGGTAACAGGATTAG
CAGAGCGAGGTATGTAGGCGGTGCTACAGAGTTCTTGAAGTGGTGGCCTAACTACGGCTACACTAGAAGG
ACAGTATTTGGTATCTGCGCTCTGCTGAAGCCAGTTACCTTCGGAAAAAGAGTTGGTAGCTCTTGATCCG
GCAAACAAACCACCGCTGGTAGCGGTGGTTTTTTTGTTTGCAAGCAGCAGATTACGCGCAGAAAAAAAGG
ATCTCAAGAAGATCCTTTGATCTTTTCTACGGGGTCTGACGCTCAGTGGAACGAAAACTCACGTTAAGGG
ATTTTGGTCATGAGATTATCAAAAAGGATCTTCACCTAGATCCTTTTAAATTAAAAATGAAGTTTTAAAT
CAATCTAAAGTATATATGAGTAAACTTGGTCTGACAGTTACCAATGCTTAATCAGTGAGGCACCTATCTC
AGCGATCTGTCTATTTCGTTCATCCATAGTTGCCTGACTCCCCGTCGTGTAGATAACTACGATACGGGAG
GGCTTACCATCTGGCCCCAGTGCTGCAATGATACCGCGAGACCCACGCTCACCGGCTCCAGATTTATCAG
CAATAAACCAGCCAGCCGGAAGGGCCGAGCGCAGAAGTGGTCCTGCAACTTTATCCGCCTCCATCCAGTC
TATTAATTGTTGCCGGGAAGCTAGAGTAAGTAGTTCGCCAGTTAATAGTTTGCGCAACGTTGTTGCCATT
GCTGCAGGCATCGTGGTGTCACGCTCGTCGTTTGGTATGGCTTCATTCAGCTCCGGTTCCCAACGATCAA
GGCGAGTTACATGATCCCCCATGTTGTGCAAAAAAGCGGTTAGCTCCTTCGGTCCTCCGATCGTTGTCAG
AAGTAAGTTGGCCGCAGTGTTATCACTCATGGTTATGGCAGCACTGCATAATTCTCTTACTGTCATGCCA
TCCGTAAGATGCTTTTCTGTGACTGGTGAGTACTCAACCAAGTCATTCTGAGAATAGTGTATGCGGCGAC
CGAGTTGCTCTTGCCCGGCGTCAACACGGGATAATACCGCGCCACATAGCAGAACTTTAAAAGTGCTCAT
CATTGGAAAACGTTCTTCGGGGCGAAAACTCTCAAGGATCTTACCGCTGTTGAGATCCAGTTCGATGTAA
CCCACTCGTGCACCCAACTGATCTTCAGCATCTTTTACTTTCACCAGCGTTTCTGGGTGAGCAAAAACAG
GAAGGCAAAATGCCGCAAAAAAGGGAATAAGGGCGACACGGAAATGTTGAATACTCATACTCTTCCTTTT
TCAATATTATTGAAGCATTTATCAGGGTTATTGTCTCATGAGCGGATACATATTTGAATGTATTTAGAAA
AATAAACAAATAGGGGTTCCGCGCACATTTCCCCGAAAAGTGCCACCTGACGTCTAAGAAACCATTATTA
TCATGACATTAACCTATAAAAATAGGCGTATCACGAGGCCCTTTCGTCTTCAAGAA
