>Addgene plasmid #35955 | pBR.DT-A | addgene partial sequence | sequence record 45414 | BGH-rev 5'-TAGAAGGCACAGTCGAGG-3'
CCATTCATCAGNTTCCATAGGTTGGAATCTAAAATACACAAACAATTAGAATCAGTAGTTTAACACATTA
TACACTTAAAAATTTTATATTTACCTTAGAGCTTTAAATCTCTGTAGGTAGTTTGTCCAATTATGTCACA
CCACAGAAGTAAGGTTCCTTCACAAAGAGATCGCCTGACACGATTTCCTGCACAGGCTTGAGCCATATAC
TCATACATCGCATCTTGGCCACGTTTTCCACGGGTTTCAAAATTAATCTCAAGTTCTACGCTTAACGCTT
TCGCCTGTTCCCAGTTATTAATATATTCAACGCTAGAACTCCCCTCAGCGAAGGGAAGGCTGAGCACTAC
ACGCGAAGCACCATCACCGAACCTTTTGATAAACTCTTCCGTTCCGACTTGCTCCATCAACGGTTCAGTG
AGACTTAAACCTAACTCTTTCTTAATAGTTTCGGCATTATCCACTTTTAGTGCGAGAACCTTCGTCAGTC
CTGGATACGTCACTTTGACCACGCCTCCAGCTTTTCCAGAGAGCGGGTTTTCATTATCTACAGAGTATCC
CGCAGCGTCGTATTTATTGTCGGTACTATAAAACCCTTTCCAATCATCGTCATAATTTCCTTGTGTACCA
GATTTTGGCTTTTGTATACCTTTTTGAATGGAATCTACATAACCAGGTTTAGTCCCGTGGTACGAAGAAA
AGTTTTCCATCACAAAAGATTTAGAAGAATCAACAACATCATCAGGATCCATGGCGAGGACCTGCAGGTC
GAAAGGCCCGGAGATGAGGAAGAGGAGAACAGCGCGGCAGACGTGCGCTTTTGAAGCGTGCAGAATGCC
