>Addgene plasmid #35955 | pBR.DT-A | addgene partial sequence | sequence record 46253 | T7 5'-TAATACGACTCACTATAGGG-3'
GGCCTTAATTAAGTTTAAACGGCCGACTTGGCCGGCCGGCCTCTAGAGGCCCAATGGCCTTAATTAAGTT
TAAACGGCCGACTTGGCCGGCCGGCCTCTAGATGCATGCTCGAGCCCCAGCTGGTTCTTTCCGCCTCAGA
AGCCATAGAGCCCACCGCATCCCCAGCATGCCTGCTATTGTCTTCCCAATCCTCCCCCTTGCTGTCCTGC
CCCACCCCACCCCCCAGAATAGAATGACACCTACTCAGACAATGCGATGCAATTTCCTCATTTTATTAGG
AAAGGACAGTGGGAGTGGCACCTTCCAGGGTCAAGGAAGGCACGGGGGAGGGGCAAACAACAGATGGCTG
GCAACTAGAAGGCACAGTCGAGGCTGATCAGCGAGCTCTAGGATCTGCATTCCACCACTGCTCCCATTCA
TCAGTTCCATAGGTTGGAATCTAAAATACACAAACAATTAGAATCAGTAGTTTAACACATTATACACTTA
AAAATTTTATATTTACCTTAGAGCTTTAAATCTCTGTAGGTAGTTTGTCCAATTATGTCACACCACAGAA
GTAAGGTTCCTTCACAAAGAGATCGCCTGACACGATTTCCTGCACAGGCTTGAGCCATATACTCATACAT
CGCATCTTGGCCACGTTTTCCACGGGTTTCAAAATTAATCTCAAGTTCTACGCTTAACGCTTTCGCCTGT
TCCCAGTTATTAATATATTCAACGCTAGAACTCCCCTCAGCGAAGGGAAGGCTGAGCACTACACGCGAAG
CACCATCACCGAACCTTTTGATAAACTCTTCCGTTCC
